>Addgene plasmid #63161 | DV2 VLPs pVRC8400 | addgene full sequence | sequence record 409539 | Addgene NGS Result
AACACCCCTTGTATTACTGTTTATGTAAGCAGACAGTTTTATTGTTCATGATGATATATTTTTATCTTGT
GCAATGTAACATCAGAGATTTTGAGACACGGGCCAGAGCTGCATCGCGCGTTTCGGTGATGACGGTGAAA
ACCTCTGACACATGCAGCTCCCGGAGACGGTCACAGCTTGTCTGTAAGCGGATGCCGGGAGCAGACAAGC
CCGTCAGGGCGCGTCAGCGGGTGTTGGCGGGTGTCGGGGCTGGCTTAACTATGCGGCATCAGAGCAGATT
GTACTGAGAGTGCACCATATGCGGTGTGAAATACCGCACAGATGCGTAAGGAGAAAATACCGCATCAGGC
GCCATTCGCCATTCAGGCTGCGCAACTGTTGGGAAGGGCGATCGGTGCGGGCCTCTTCGCTATTACGCCA
GCTGGCGAAAGGGGGATGTGCTGCAAGGCGATTAAGTTGGGTAACGCCAGGGTTTTCCCAGTCACGACGT
TGTAAAACGACGGCCAGAGAATTCGAGCTCGGTACCTCGCGAATACATCTAGATCCAATCCAATGCTAGC
TTCCATCTGACCACCCGAAACGGCGAACCCCATATGATTGTGTCCAGGCAGGAGAAGGGCAAGAGTCTGC
TGTTCAAAACTGAGGATGGCGTGAACATGTGCACCCTGATGGCTATGGACCTGGGGGAGCTGTGCGAAGA
TACCATCACATACAAATGTCCTTTCCTGAAGCAGAACGAGCCAGAAGACATTGATTGCTGGTGTAATAGT
ACTTCAACCTGGGTGACATATGGGACTTGTACCACAACTGGAGAGCACCGGAGAGAAAAGCGATCTGTCG
CACTGGTGCCACATGTCGGAATGGGACTGGAGACACGCACTGAAACCTGGATGAGCTCCGAGGGAGCATG
GAAGCACGCTCAGCGCATTGAAACCTGGATCCTGCGACATCCAGGCTTCACCATTATGGCCGCTATCCTG
GCATACACTATCGGCACCACACACTTCCAGAGAGCCCTGATTTTTATCCTGCTGACTGCTGTGGCACCCT
CTATGACCATGCGGTGCATTGGGATCAGTAACAGAGACTTCGTGGAGGGAGTCTCCGGCGGGTCTTGGGT
GGATATTGTCCTGGAACATGGGAGCTGTGTGACTACCATGGCAAAGAACAAGCCTACCCTGGACTTTGAG
CTGATCAAAACAGAAGCAAAGCAGCCAGCCACTCTGCGGAAATATTGCATTGAGGCCAAGCTGACTAACA
CAACTACCGATTCAAGATGTCCCACCCAGGGCGAACCTAGCCTGAATGAGGAACAGGACAAAAGGTTCGT
GTGCAAGCACTCCATGGTCGATCGCGGATGGGGCAACGGGTGTGGACTGTTCGGCAAGGGAGGCATCGTG
ACTTGCGCCATGTTTACCTGTAAGAAAAACATGAAGGGGAAAGTGGTCCAGCCAGAGAATCTGGAATACA
CTATTGTGATCACCCCCCACTCTGGCGAGGAACATGCCGTCGGGAATGACACAGGGAAGCACGGAAAAGA
GATTAAGATCACACCTCAGTCTAGTATCACTGAGGCTGAACTGACAGGCTATGGGACTGTGACCATGGAG
TGCAGCCCCAGGACCGGCCTGGATTTCAACGAGATGGTGCTGCTGCAGATGGAAAATAAGGCTTGGCTGG
TCCATCGCCAGTGGTTTCTGGACCTGCCACTGCCATGGCTGCCAGGAGCAGATACCCAGGGCAGTAACTG
GATCCAGAAAGAGACCCTGGTGACATTCAAGAATCCTCACGCCAAGAAACAGGACGTGGTCGTGCTGGGA
TCCCAGGAGGGAGCTATGCATACTGCACTGACCGGCGCCACAGAAATTCAGATGTCAAGCGGAAATCTGC
TGTTCACAGGCCACCTGAAATGCAGGCTGCGCATGGATAAACTGCAGCTGAAGGGAATGAGCTACTCCAT
GTGTACCGGCAAGTTTAAAGTCGTGAAGGAGATCGCCGAAACCCAGCACGGCACAATTGTGATCAGGGTC
CAGTATGAGGGAGACGGCAGCCCTTGTAAAATTCCATTTGAGATCATGGATCTGGAAAAGAGACATGTGC
TGGGAAGGCTGATTACCGTGAACCCCATCGTCACAGAGAAGGACTCCCCTGTGAATATCGAGGCTGAACC
CCCTTTCGGCGATTCTTACATCATTATCGGAGTGGAGCCAGGCCAGCTGAAACTGAACTGGTTTAAGAAA
GGGTCCTCTATTGGACAGATGATCGAAACAACTATGCGAGGCGCTAAGCGGATGGCAATCCTGGGGGACA
CAGCATGGGATTTCGGAAGCCTGGGGGGAGTGTTTACCTCCATTGGGAAAGCCCTGCACCAGGTGTTCGG
CGCTATCTATGGGGCAGCCTTTAGTGGAGTGTCATGGATTATGAAGATTCTGATCGGCGTCATTATCACC
TGGATCGGGATGAATTCTCGGAGTACATCACTGAGCGTGTCTCTGGTGCTGGTCGGGGTCGTCACTCTGT
ATCTGGGGGTCATGGTGCAGGCATAAGCGGCCGCATTGGATTGGATCGGATCCCGGGCCCGTCGACTGCA
GAGGCCTGCATGCAAGCTTGGTGTAATCATGGTCATAGCTGTTTCCTGTGTGAAATTGTTATCCGCTCAC
AATTCCACACAACATACGAGCCGGAAGCATAAAGTGTAAAGCCTGGGGTGCCTAATGAGTGAGCTAACTC
ACATTAATTGCGTTGCGCTCACTGCCCGCTTTCCAGTCGGGAAACCTGTCGTGCCAGCTGCATTAATGAA
TCGGCCAACGCGCGGGGAGAGGCGGTTTGCGTATTGGGCGCTCTTCCGCTTCCTCGCTCACTGACTCGCT
GCGCTCGGTCGTTCGGCTGCGGCGAGCGGTATCAGCTCACTCAAAGGCGGTAATACGGTTATCCACAGAA
TCAGGGGATAACGCAGGAAAGAACATGTGAGCAAAAGGCCAGCAAAAGGCCAGGAACCGTAAAAAGGCCG
CGTTGCTGGCGTTTTTCCATAGGCTCCGCCCCCCTGACGAGCATCACAAAAATCGACGCTCAAGTCAGAG
GTGGCGAAACCCGACAGGACTATAAAGATACCAGGCGTTTCCCCCTGGAAGCTCCCTCGTGCGCTCTCCT
GTTCCGACCCTGCCGCTTACCGGATACCTGTCCGCCTTTCTCCCTTCGGGAAGCGTGGCGCTTTCTCATA
GCTCACGCTGTAGGTATCTCAGTTCGGTGTAGGTCGTTCGCTCCAAGCTGGGCTGTGTGCACGAACCCCC
CGTTCAGCCCGACCGCTGCGCCTTATCCGGTAACTATCGTCTTGAGTCCAACCCGGTAAGACACGACTTA
TCGCCACTGGCAGCAGCCACTGGTAACAGGATTAGCAGAGCGAGGTATGTAGGCGGTGCTACAGAGTTCT
TGAAGTGGTGGCCTAACTACGGCTACACTAGAAGAACAGTATTTGGTATCTGCGCTCTGCTGAAGCCAGT
TACCTTCGGAAAAAGAGTTGGTAGCTCTTGATCCGGCAAACAAACCACCGCTGGTAGCGGTGGTTTTTTT
GTTTGCAAGCAGCAGATTACGCGCAGAAAAAAAGGATCTCAAGAAGATCCTTTGATCTTTTCTACGGGGT
CTGACGCTCAGTGGAACGAAAACTCACGTTAAGGGATTTTGGTCATGAGATTATCAAAAAGGATCTTCAC
CTAGATCCTTTTAAATTAAAAATGAAGTTTTAAATCAAGCCCAATCTGAATAATGTTACAACCAATTAAC
CAATTCTGATTAGAAAAACTCATCGAGCATCAAATGAAACTGCAATTTATTCATATCAGGATTATCAATA
CCATATTTTTGAAAAAGCCGTTTCTGTAATGAAGGAGAAAACTCACCGAGGCAGTTCCATAGGATGGCAA
GATCCTGGTATCGGTCTGCGATTCCGACTCGTCCAACATCAATACAACCTATTAATTTCCCCTCGTCAAA
AATAAGGTTATCAAGTGAGAAATCACCATGAGTGACGACTGAATCCGGTGAGAATGGCAAAAGTTTATGC
ATTTCTTTCCAGACTTGTTCAACAGGCCAGCCATTACGCTCGTCATCAAAATCACTCGCATCAACCAAAC
CGTTATTCATTCGTGATTGCGCCTGAGCGAGACGAAATACGCGATCGCTGTTAAAAGGACAATTACAAAC
AGGAATCGAATGCAACCGGCGCAGGAACACTGCCAGCGCATCAACAATATTTTCACCTGAATCAGGATAT
TCTTCTAATACCTGGAATGCTGTTTTTCCGGGGATCGCAGTGGTGAGTAACCATGCATCATCAGGAGTAC
GGATAAAATGCTTGATGGTCGGAAGAGGCATAAATTCCGTCAGCCAGTTTAGTCTGACCATCTCATCTGT
AACATCATTGGCAACGCTACCTTTGCCATGTTTCAGAAACAACTCTGGCGCATCGGGCTTCCCATACAAG
CGATAGATTGTCGCACCTGATTGCCCGACATTATCGCGAGCCCATTTATACCCATATAAATCAGCATCCA
TGTTGGAATTTAATCGCGGCCTCGACGTTTCCCGTTGAATATGGCTCAT
Features (pLannotate 1.2.2; 10 found; start..end, strand, type, name):
    107..148     +  CDS            rop (fragment): Rop protein, which maintains plasmids at low copy number; rop
    250..349     +  misc_feature   bom (fragment): basis of mobility region from pBR322
    355..512     -  CDS            lacZα (fragment): LacZα fragment of β-galactosidase; lacZ fragment
    558..2543    +  CDS            POLG_DEN2U: Experimental evidence at protein level: Swiss-Prot protein existence level 1. [Non-structural protein 1]: Disrupts the host endothelial glycocalyx layer of host pulmonary microvascular endothelial cells, inducing degradation of sialic acid and shedding of heparan sulfate proteoglycans. NS1 induces expression of sialidases, heparanase, and activates cathepsin L, which activates heparanase via enzymatic cleavage. These effects are probably linked to the endothelial hyperpermeability observed in severe dengue disease. From Dengue virus type 2 (strain Thailand/PUO-218/1980) (DENV-2).
   2646..2662    -  protein_bind   lac operator: The lac repressor binds to the lac operator to inhibit transcription in E. coli. This inhibition can be relieved by adding lactose or isopropyl-β-D-thiogalactopyranoside (IPTG). lac repressor encoded by lacI
   2670..2700    -  promoter       lac promoter: promoter for the E. coli lac operon
   2715..2736    -  protein_bind   CAP binding site: CAP binding activates transcription in the presence of cAMP. E. coli catabolite activator protein
   2749..2841    -  CDS            lacI (fragment): lac repressor; lacI; The lac repressor binds to the lac operator to inhibit transcription in E. coli. This inhibition can be relieved by adding lactose or isopropyl-β-D-thiogalactopyranoside (IPTG).
   3024..3612    -  rep_origin     ori: high-copy-number ColE1/pMB1/pBR322/pUC origin of replication
   3790..4599    -  CDS            KanR: aminoglycoside phosphotransferase; aph(3')-Ia; confers resistance to kanamycin in bacteria or G418 (Geneticin®) in eukaryotes
