[The description below was written by a language model from this plasmid's Addgene catalogue record and pLannotate feature annotations shown in this document.]
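Description:
DV2 VLPs pVRC8400 is catalogued as a mammalian expression plasmid carrying the dengue virus serotype 2 (DV2) prM-E structural cassette in the pVRC8400 backbone. Co-expression of the flavivirus precursor-membrane (prM) and envelope (E) glycoproteins is generally sufficient to drive assembly and secretion of non-infectious virus-like particles, which fits the construct's name. The associated work concerns how small-molecule inhibitors interfere with dengue membrane fusion, so such particles would plausibly serve as a fusion-competent, genome-free substrate, although the record does not spell out the use. The insert is listed as about 2,000 bp. This matches the annotated forward-strand open reading frame of roughly 2 kb that aligns to the DENV-2 polyprotein (strain Thailand/PUO-218/1980 as nearest match). The NS1-related text attached to that feature is generic polyprotein annotation and does not indicate that NS1 is present.

In bacteria the plasmid replicates from a high-copy ColE1/pUC-type origin and is selected with kanamycin through an aph(3')-Ia KanR gene. The catalogue also lists puromycin as a selectable marker, but no puromycin resistance gene appears in the feature table.

The 4,599 nt sequenced record shows no annotated mammalian promoter, intron or polyadenylation signal. The dengue ORF is instead flanked by cloning-vector remnants: lacZα, lacI, rop and bom fragments, plus a lac promoter, lac operator and CAP binding site on the opposite strand. The promoter driving prM-E expression therefore cannot be confirmed from the annotation, and the sequence looks more like a simple cloning-type backbone than an expression vector. This mismatch with the catalogue description should be checked before use.
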