Addgene plasmid #63161: DV2 VLPs pVRC8400
Purpose: DV2 prM-E structural cassette in pVRC8400
Depositing lab: Stephen Harrison. Depositing organization: Harvard Medical School. Publication: How small-molecule inhibitors of dengue-virus infection interfere with viral membrane fusion. Chao LH, Jang J, Johnson A, Nguyen A, Gray NS, Yang PL, Harrison SC. Elife. 2018 Jul 12;7. pii: 36461. doi: 10.7554/eLife.36461. PubMed 29999491.
Backbone
  Vector backbone: pVRC8400
  Vector type: Mammalian Expression
  Selectable markers: Puromycin
Growth in bacteria
  Bacterial resistance: Kanamycin, 50 μg/mL
  Growth temperature: 37°C
  Growth strain: DH5alpha
  Copy number: Unknown
Gene/Insert
  Gene/Insert name: DV2 prM-E
  Insert size (bp): 2000
Terms and licenses: Academic/Nonprofit Terms; Industry Terms: Not Available to Industry
Depositor comments: Please visit https://www.biorxiv.org/content/early/2018/03/22/286955 for bioRxiv preprint.
How to cite: DV2 VLPs pVRC8400 was a gift from Stephen Harrison (Addgene plasmid # 63161)
