>Addgene plasmid #63161 | DV2 VLPs pVRC8400 | depositor partial sequence | sequence record 104643 | DV2 prM-E
GCTAGCTTCCATCTGACCACCCGAAACGGCGAACCCCATATGATTGTGTCCAGGCAGGAGAAGGGCAAGA
GTCTGCTGTTCAAAACTGAGGATGGCGTGAACATGTGCACCCTGATGGCTATGGACCTGGGGGAGCTGTG
CGAAGATACCATCACATACAAATGTCCTTTCCTGAAGCAGAACGAGCCAGAAGACATTGATTGCTGGTGT
AATAGTACTTCAACCTGGGTGACATATGGGACTTGTACCACAACTGGAGAGCACCGGAGAGAAAAGCGAT
CTGTCGCACTGGTGCCACATGTCGGAATGGGACTGGAGACACGCACTGAAACCTGGATGAGCTCCGAGGG
AGCATGGAAGCACGCTCAGCGCATTGAAACCTGGATCCTGCGACATCCAGGCTTCACCATTATGGCCGCT
ATCCTGGCATACACTATCGGCACCACACACTTCCAGAGAGCCCTGATTTTTATCCTGCTGACTGCTGTGG
CACCCTCTATGACCATGCGGTGCATTGGGATCAGTAACAGAGACTTCGTGGAGGGAGTCTCCGGCGGGTC
TTGGGTGGATATTGTCCTGGAACATGGGAGCTGTGTGACTACCATGGCAAAGAACAAGCCTACCCTGGAC
TTTGAGCTGATCAAAACAGAAGCAAAGCAGCCAGCCACTCTGCGGAAATATTGCATTGAGGCCAAGCTGA
CTAACACAACTACCGATTCAAGATGTCCCACCCAGGGCGAACCTAGCCTGAATGAGGAACAGGACAAAAG
GTTCGTGTGCAAGCACTCCATGGTCGATCGCGGATGGGGCAACGGGTGTGGACTGTTCGGCAAGGGAGGC
ATCGTGACTTGCGCCATGTTTACCTGTAAGAAAAACATGAAGGGGAAAGTGGTCCAGCCAGAGAATCTGG
AATACACTATTGTGATCACCCCCCACTCTGGCGAGGAACATGCCGTCGGGAATGACACAGGGAAGCACGG
AAAAGAGATTAAGATCACACCTCAGTCTAGTATCACTGAGGCTGAACTGACAGGCTATGGGACTGTGACC
ATGGAGTGCAGCCCCAGGACCGGCCTGGATTTCAACGAGATGGTGCTGCTGCAGATGGAAAATAAGGCTT
GGCTGGTCCATCGCCAGTGGTTTCTGGACCTGCCACTGCCATGGCTGCCAGGAGCAGATACCCAGGGCAG
TAACTGGATCCAGAAAGAGACCCTGGTGACATTCAAGAATCCTCACGCCAAGAAACAGGACGTGGTCGTG
CTGGGATCCCAGGAGGGAGCTATGCATACTGCACTGACCGGCGCCACAGAAATTCAGATGTCAAGCGGAA
ATCTGCTGTTCACAGGCCACCTGAAATGCAGGCTGCGCATGGATAAACTGCAGCTGAAGGGAATGAGCTA
CTCCATGTGTACCGGCAAGTTTAAAGTCGTGAAGGAGATCGCCGAAACCCAGCACGGCACAATTGTGATC
AGGGTCCAGTATGAGGGAGACGGCAGCCCTTGTAAAATTCCATTTGAGATCATGGATCTGGAAAAGAGAC
ATGTGCTGGGAAGGCTGATTACCGTGAACCCCATCGTCACAGAGAAGGACTCCCCTGTGAATATCGAGGC
TGAACCCCCTTTCGGCGATTCTTACATCATTATCGGAGTGGAGCCAGGCCAGCTGAAACTGAACTGGTTT
AAGAAAGGGTCCTCTATTGGACAGATGATCGAAACAACTATGCGAGGCGCTAAGCGGATGGCAATCCTGG
GGGACACAGCATGGGATTTCGGAAGCCTGGGGGGAGTGTTTACCTCCATTGGGAAAGCCCTGCACCAGGT
GTTCGGCGCTATCTATGGGGCAGCCTTTAGTGGAGTGTCATGGATTATGAAGATTCTGATCGGCGTCATT
ATCACCTGGATCGGGATGAATTCTCGGAGTACATCACTGAGCGTGTCTCTGGTGCTGGTCGGGGTCGTCA
CTCTGTATCTGGGGGTCATGGTGCAGGCATAAGCGGCCGC
