>Addgene plasmid #63161 | DV2 VLPs pVRC8400 | addgene partial sequence | sequence record 128618 | M13pUC-Fwd 5'-CCCAGTCACGACGTTGTAAAACG-3'
CATCTAGATCCAATCCAATGCTAGCTTCCATCTGACCACCCGAAACGGCGAACCCCATATGATTGTGTCC
AGGCAGGAGAAGGGCAAGAGTCTGCTGTTCAAAACTGAGGATGGCGTGAACATGTGCACCCTGATGGCTA
TGGACCTGGGGGAGCTGTGCGAAGATACCATCACATACAAATGTCCTTTCCTGAAGCAGAACGAGCCAGA
AGACATTGATTGCTGGTGTAATAGTACTTCAACCTGGGTGACATATGGGACTTGTACCACAACTGGAGAG
CACCGGAGAGAAAAGCGATCTGTCGCACTGGTGCCACATGTCGGAATGGGACTGGAGACACGCACTGAAA
CCTGGATGAGCTCCGAGGGAGCATGGAAGCACGCTCAGCGCATTGAAACCTGGATCCTGCGACATCCAGG
CTTCACCATTATGGCCGCTATCCTGGCATACACTATCGGCACCACACACTTCCAGAGAGCCCTGATTTTT
ATCCTGCTGACTGCTGTGGCACCCTCTATGACCATGCGGTGCATTGGGATCAGTAACAGAGACTTCGTGG
AGGGAGTCTCCGGCGGGTCTTGGGTGGATATTGTCCTGGAACATGGGAGCTGTGTGACTACCATGGCAAA
GAACAAGCCTACCCTGGACTTTGAGCTGATCAAAACAGAAGCAAAGCAGCCAGCCACTCTGCGGAAATAT
TGCATTGAGGCCAAGCTGACTAACACAACTACCGATTCAAGATGTCCCACCCAGGGCGAACCTAGCCTGA
ATGAGGAACAGGACAAAAGGTTCGTGTGCAAGCACTCCATGGTCGATCGCGGATGGGGCAACGGGTGTGG
ACTGTTCGGCAAGGGAGGCATCGTGACTTGCGCCATGTTTACCTGTAAGA
